Addgene plasmid #176728: pYCTK024
Purpose: The plasmid is part of a GG toolkit for cell-cell communication in S. cerevisiae. This plasmid is an L0 part plasmid and contains the Ste2 gene of Lachancea fermentati (receiver part).
Depositing lab: Victor Sourjik. Publication: Construction of multicellular yeast networks using the communication toolkit with variable specificity and attenuation. Krink N, Loechner AC, Anders A, Kahnt J, Rensing S, Hochberg G, Sourjik V. bioRxiv 2021 10.1101/2021.09.27.462023.
Backbone
  Vector backbone: pYTK001
  Vector type: Synthetic Biology
Growth in bacteria
  Bacterial resistance: Chloramphenicol, 25 μg/mL
  Growth temperature: 37°C
  Growth strain: DH5alpha
  Copy number: Low Copy
Gene/Insert
  Gene/Insert name: ste2Lf
  Species: Lachancea fermentati
  Mutation: Codon-optimized for expression in S. cerevisiae
  Cloning method: Restriction Enzyme; 5′ cloning site BsmBI (destroyed during cloning); 3′ cloning site BsmBI (destroyed during cloning)
  Sequencing primers: 5′ CCTGGCCTTTTGCTGGCC; 3′ CCAGTAATGACCTCAGAACTC
Terms and licenses: Academic/Nonprofit Terms; Industry Terms: Not Available to Industry
Depositor comments: The gene was codon-optimized for expression in S. cervisiae and cloned into the vector using Goden Gate. The plasmid is Golden Gate Cloning compatible. Please visit https://doi.org/10.1101/2021.09.27.462023 for bioRxiv preprint.
How to cite: pYCTK024 was a gift from Victor Sourjik (Addgene plasmid # 176728 ; http://n2t.net/addgene:176728 ; RRID:Addgene_176728)
