[The description below was written by a language model from this plasmid's Addgene catalogue record and pLannotate feature annotations shown in this document.]
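Description:
pYCTK024 is a level 0 (L0) part plasmid from a Golden Gate toolkit for engineering cell-cell communication in Saccharomyces cerevisiae. It is built on the pYTK001 part-entry backbone and is a small construct of about 3 kb, maintained only in E. coli. Propagation relies on a ColE1/pUC-type origin of replication, and selection on a chloramphenicol acetyltransferase (cat) gene driven by its native promoter and followed by a lambda t0 terminator. The catalogue lists the plasmid as low copy, whereas the automated annotation labels the origin as a high-copy type; the record does not resolve this difference. No yeast origin, yeast selection marker, yeast promoter or yeast terminator is annotated, consistent with a storage vector for a single part rather than an expression plasmid.

The insert, ste2Lf, is the Ste2 gene of Lachancea fermentati, codon-optimized for expression in S. cerevisiae. Ste2 is the G protein-coupled receptor for the alpha-factor mating pheromone, and in the toolkit it serves as a "receiver" part that lets a yeast cell sense the corresponding peptide signal. The annotation software matched the coding region as a fragment homologous to Ste2 of the related yeast Lachancea kluyveri, which reflects the closest database entry rather than the stated source species. The gene was inserted by Golden Gate cloning through BsmBI sites that were destroyed in the process. The plasmid remains Golden Gate compatible, so the coding sequence can be combined with promoter and terminator parts into transcription units for building multicellular yeast signalling networks with differing pheromone-receptor specificities.
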