Features (pLannotate 1.2.2; 5 found; start..end, strand, type, name):
    227..1249    +  CDS            STE2 (fragment): STE2_LACKL - Protein inferred from homology: Swiss-Prot protein existence level 3. Receptor for the peptide pheromone alpha factor, the mating factor of yeast. From Lachancea kluyveri (Yeast) (Saccharomyces kluyveri).
   1587..1621    -  terminator     lambda t0 terminator: minimal transcription terminator from phage lambda (Scholtissek and Grosse, 1987)
   1695..2351    -  CDS            cat: CAT_ECOLX - Experimental evidence at protein level: Swiss-Prot protein existence level 1. This enzyme is an effector of chloramphenicol resistance in bacteria. From Escherichia coli. This protein is used as a marker in many commonly used cloning vectors, such as pACYC184.
   2352..2449    -  promoter       cat promoter: promoter of the E. coli cat gene encoding chloramphenicol acetyltransferase
   2533..112     +  rep_origin     ori (across the origin): high-copy-number ColE1/pMB1/pBR322/pUC origin of replication
>Addgene plasmid #176728 | pYCTK024 | addgene full sequence | sequence record 351586 | Addgene NGS Result
GGAGCTTCCAGGGGGAAACGCCTGGTATCTTTATAGTCCTGTCGGGTTTCGCCACCTCTGACTTGAGCGT
CGATTTTTGTGATGCTCGTCAGGGGGGCGGAGCCTATGGAAAAACGCCAGCAACGCGGCCTTTTTACGGT
TCCTGGCCTTTTGCTGGCCTTTTGCTCACATGTTCTTTCCTGCGTTATCCCCTGATTCTGTGGATAACCG
TAGTCGGTCTCATATGACTTTTGATCCAAGTCTAAGCTTTATTACTTATACATCTGCATATGGTTCTGAC
ACACAGTTATCTTTTGAACAATTGGAATCTTTGGCTCAAACCAGACTGACACAAGGTATTCTTTTTGGTA
CTAGGATCGGTGCTGCTGGTTTGGCTATTATTGTCTTGTGGATGATTACAAAAAACAGAAAAACACCAAT
ATTTGTTATTAACCAAGTCTCATTGTCTTTCTTGTTTCTTCATTCAGTTTTATATGTTGGTTACTTATTC
AGACATTATGCTTCAATTATTTACAATTTAACTATGTTTACTGATTTTGTTCCAAGATCTGATGTCTATT
TGTACGGTGCTATAAATATTTTCCAAGTTTTACTTGTGATTTCCATTGAAGTTTCCTTAACATACCAAAT
TAGAGTGATTTTTAAATCAGATAATTATAAAAGAATTGGTAGAGTTTTAATGGTCATTTCAATTGTTTTG
GCCGTTGTCACCGCTGTTATGTACTTGGTTACAGCCATCAAATCCATGATCACCATATACTCAGATATAT
CCGGAAATCCTGATACAGTATTGTTCAATGTTTCTACAATATTACTATCTTGTTCGGTCAATTTTATGAC
ATTAATTCTCACATCGAAATTGTTGCTGGCTATCAGATCCAGAAGATTTTTAGGTTTGAAGCAATTCGAT
TCATTTCATATTTTGATGATTATGTCTTGCCAAACACTGATTTTACCTTCAATCTTTTTTATCTTGGCTT
ACGCTTTAAATAAAAATCAGGGAACTGACACTTTAGCTTCTGTAGCAACTTTGTTAGTGACACTATCTTT
ACCATTGAGTTCTATGTGGGCTACTGCTGCAAATAACTCCTCTTACCCAACTTCTGTTAATACTCAATAT
TCCTCTTCAATGTATGATACTGAAAGTGATAGATTCGAAAAACCTTCTCTTTATACTCATTCTGCTAAGT
CTTCAGTTAACTTCAAAAAATATCAAAATCATCTGTACGATATTTATCCAGTTACTAGAGATCAAATGGT
TGATCATGGTTGTAATGATGCTGATTTAGAAAAGAATCAAACAAGAGGTACTAATTTGTCAATAAGAGAT
GGTGAATCAGCTCCAGGTCGTGGTGATAGGTCGGACGTTGGAAGATTAGATGTTCCTGGTTATGATTTGA
ACGATGCGTCTTCTGCCTCAAAAGATATGATAAATTTGAATGTATACACTCCAAATACATTGGATGATGA
AGAAGCTAGAGAATTTTGGACTATTAATGATTCCTCATATCATCCAAGATTGACAAAGGGCTGTTCTAAG
AAATACTCTGGTTCTATCAATTCTTGAGGATCCTGAGACCAGACCAATAAAAAACGCCCGGCGGCAACCG
AGCGTTCTGAACAAATCCAGATGGAGTTCTGAGGTCATTACTGGATCTATCAACAGGAGTCCAAGCGAGC
TCGATATCAAATTACGCCCCGCCCTGCCACTCATCGCAGTACTGTTGTAATTCATTAAGCATTCTGCCGA
CATGGAAGCCATCACAAACGGCATGATGAACCTGAATCGCCAGCGGCATCAGCACCTTGTCGCCTTGCGT
ATAATATTTGCCCATGGTGAAAACGGGGGCGAAGAAGTTGTCCATATTGGCCACGTTTAAATCAAAACTG
GTGAAACTCACCCAGGGATTGGCTGAAACGAAAAACATATTCTCAATAAACCCTTTAGGGAAATAGGCCA
GGTTTTCACCGTAACACGCCACATCTTGCGAATATATGTGTAGAAACTGCCGGAAATCGTCGTGGTATTC
ACTCCAGAGCGATGAAAACGTTTCAGTTTGCTCATGGAAAACGGTGTAACAAGGGTGAACACTATCCCAT
ATCACCAGCTCACCGTCTTTCATTGCCATACGAAATTCCGGATGAGCATTCATCAGGCGGGCAAGAATGT
GAATAAAGGCCGGATAAAACTTGTGCTTATTTTTCTTTACGGTCTTTAAAAAGGCCGTAATATCCAGCTG
AACGGTCTGGTTATAGGTACATTGAGCAACTGACTGAAATGCCTCAAAATGTTCTTTACGATGCCATTGG
GATATATCAACGGTGGTATATCCAGTGATTTTTTTCTCCATTTTAGCTTCCTTAGCTCCTGAAAATCTCG
ATAACTCAAAAAATACGCCCGGTAGTGATCTTATTTCATTATGGTGAAAGTTGGAACCTCTTACGTGCCC
GATCAATCATGACCAAAATCCCTTAACGTGAGTTTTCGTTCCACTGAGCGTCAGACCCCGTAGAAAAGAT
CAAAGGATCTTCTTGAGATCCTTTTTTTCTGCGCGTAATCTGCTGCTTGCAAACAAAAAAACCACCGCTA
CCAGCGGTGGTTTGTTTGCCGGATCAAGAGCTACCAACTCTTTTTCCGAAGGTAACTGGCTTCAGCAGAG
CGCAGATACCAAATACTGTTCTTCTAGTGTAGCCGTAGTTAGGCCACCACTTCAAGAACTCTGTAGCACC
GCCTACATACCTCGCTCTGCTAATCCTGTTACCAGTGGCTGCTGCCAGTGGCGATAAGTCGTGTCTTACC
GGGTTGGACTCAAGACGATAGTTACCGGATAAGGCGCAGCGGTCGGGCTGAACGGGGGGTTCGTGCACAC
AGCCCAGCTTGGAGCGAACGACCTACACCGAACTGAGATACCTACAGCGTGAGCTATGAGAAAGCGCCAC
GCTTCCCGAAGGGAGAAAGGCGGACAGGTATCCGGTAAGCGGCAGGGTCGGAACAGGAGAGCGCACGAG
