>Addgene plasmid #176728 | pYCTK024 | depositor partial sequence | sequence record 342505 | ste2Lf
ATGACTTTTGATCCAAGTCTAAGCTTTATTACTTATACATCTGCATATGGTTCTGACACACAGTTATCTT
TTGAACAATTGGAATCTTTGGCTCAAACCAGACTGACACAAGGTATTCTTTTTGGTACTAGGATCGGTGC
TGCTGGTTTGGCTATTATTGTCTTGTGGATGATTACAAAAAACAGAAAAACACCAATATTTGTTATTAAC
CAAGTCTCATTGTCTTTCTTGTTTCTTCATTCAGTTTTATATGTTGGTTACTTATTCAGACATTATGCTT
CAATTATTTACAATTTAACTATGTTTACTGATTTTGTTCCAAGATCTGATGTCTATTTGTACGGTGCTAT
AAATATTTTCCAAGTTTTACTTGTGATTTCCATTGAAGTTTCCTTAACATACCAAATTAGAGTGATTTTT
AAATCAGATAATTATAAAAGAATTGGTAGAGTTTTAATGGTCATTTCAATTGTTTTGGCCGTTGTCACCG
CTGTTATGTACTTGGTTACAGCCATCAAATCCATGATCACCATATACTCAGATATATCCGGAAATCCTGA
TACAGTATTGTTCAATGTTTCTACAATATTACTATCTTGTTCGGTCAATTTTATGACATTAATTCTCACA
TCGAAATTGTTGCTGGCTATCAGATCCAGAAGATTTTTAGGTTTGAAGCAATTCGATTCATTTCATATTT
TGATGATTATGTCTTGCCAAACACTGATTTTACCTTCAATCTTTTTTATCTTGGCTTACGCTTTAAATAA
AAATCAGGGAACTGACACTTTAGCTTCTGTAGCAACTTTGTTAGTGACACTATCTTTACCATTGAGTTCT
ATGTGGGCTACTGCTGCAAATAACTCCTCTTACCCAACTTCTGTTAATACTCAATATTCCTCTTCAATGT
ATGATACTGAAAGTGATAGATTCGAAAAACCTTCTCTTTATACTCATTCTGCTAAGTCTTCAGTTAACTT
CAAAAAATATCAAAATCATCTGTACGATATTTATCCAGTTACTAGAGATCAAATGGTTGATCATGGTTGT
AATGATGCTGATTTAGAAAAGAATCAAACAAGAGGTACTAATTTGTCAATAAGAGATGGTGAATCAGCTC
CAGGTCGTGGTGATAGGTCGGACGTTGGAAGATTAGATGTTCCTGGTTATGATTTGAACGATGCGTCTTC
TGCCTCAAAAGATATGATAAATTTGAATGTATACACTCCAAATACATTGGATGATGAAGAAGCTAGAGAA
TTTTGGACTATTAATGATTCCTCATATCATCCAAGATTGACAAAGGGCTGTTCTAAGAAATACTCTGGTT
CTATCAATTCTTGA
